Addgene plasmid #70930: pFOSGE_COF2G10
Purpose: Gateway entry clone
Depositing lab: Alexander Stark. Depositing organization: Research Institute of Molecular Pathology (IMP). Publication: Transcriptional regulators form diverse groups with context-dependent regulatory functions. Stampfel G, Kazmar T, Frank O, Wienerroither S, Reiter F, Stark A. Nature. 2015 Nov 9. doi: 10.1038/nature15545. PubMed 26550828.
Backbone
  Vector backbone: pDONR221
  Backbone manufacturer: Invitrogen
  Backbone size w/o insert (bp): 4762
  Vector type: Gateway entry vector
Growth in bacteria
  Bacterial resistance: Kanamycin, 50 μg/mL
  Growth temperature: 37°C
  Growth strain: DH5alpha
  Copy number: High Copy
Gene/Insert
  Gene/Insert name: Pcaf (alt names: FBgn0020388; CG4107, FBtr0075969)
  Species: D. melanogaster (fly)
  Insert size (bp): 2439
  Cloning method: Gateway Cloning
  Sequencing primers: 5′ M13-F20; 3′ M13R
Terms and licenses: Academic/Nonprofit Terms; Industry Terms: Not Available to Industry
How to cite: pFOSGE_COF2G10 was a gift from Alexander Stark (Addgene plasmid # 70930 ; http://n2t.net/addgene:70930 ; RRID:Addgene_70930)
