[The description below was written by a language model from this plasmid's Addgene catalogue record.]
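Description:
pFOSGE_COF2G10 is a Gateway entry clone built on the pDONR221 donor backbone (Invitrogen) and carrying the Drosophila melanogaster gene Pcaf (CG4107, FBgn0020388; transcript FBtr0075969) as an insert of about 2.4 kb. It is a bacterial cloning plasmid, not an expression vector. It is maintained at high copy in standard E. coli hosts such as DH5alpha under kanamycin selection. No feature table accompanies the record, so the exact elements present cannot be confirmed. The backbone size listed (about 4.8 kb) refers to the empty donor vector, whose ccdB/chloramphenicol counter-selection cassette is normally replaced by the insert during the BP recombination that creates an entry clone.

In an entry clone of this type, the open reading frame is expected to sit between attL recombination sites. An LR reaction can then move it, with orientation and reading frame preserved, into any compatible destination vector that supplies a promoter, tags or fusion partners. The entry clone has no promoter intended to drive expression of the insert. The record does not state whether the insert retains a stop codon or native start context, which would affect its suitability for N- or C-terminal fusions. M13 forward and reverse priming sites flank the cassette for sequence verification.

Pcaf is known as a histone acetyltransferase-type transcriptional cofactor. The clone comes from a collection associated with a study of how Drosophila transcriptional regulators function in different regulatory contexts. The stated purpose is simply a Gateway entry clone, so its typical use is as a source from which to shuttle the Pcaf coding sequence into expression or fusion vectors for functional assays.
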