>Addgene plasmid #70930 | pFOSGE_COF2G10 | depositor partial sequence | sequence record 126872 | insert
ATGTCTGGTGGTCCATCCATAACGATAAAAAGCCAACCAATCGATGGTAACAACACGGGCAACGCTGCGG
CGCAACAGCAGCAGCAGGCAGCGAATGGCGCAGCAACCGCTGGTGCATCTGGAGCCGCTGGCAGCGCCCA
GAATCCAGGACACGGAGGAGCTGCGTCCGGCGCTGGCAGTGTGCCGGCAGAGGGAACGCGCCAGAACAGC
CTACAGCGCATTCAGCAGCGAAAGCAAAAGGTCTTCAATCTGCCCGTGCCACAGAAACTGGCCAAATTGT
CGATGTATTCCGCCTGCCAGTCTGAGGGATGCCGTTGCACCGGCTGGAAGACACCGCAGGAAAATCGCCA
CCGTGACGTCGAGTCCTCCTACTGTCCGGAGTTCAACGAGGAGTGCCGCAACACCAGCTGTCGCCATTCG
CTGAGATCGCACATAGCCCATCTGGACAATATATCCAGTTCCAGCATGAACGAGCTACTGGGCGCCATTA
TAGACATGGAGAACCTATTCATGTCCATGCAGCGCGTCGAGGACGAGGACACCAAGAAGGTGTACCAGTA
CCTCTTCCGTTTGCTGCGCCAGTGCGTCCTCACGCGCCAGCAGGCGGTCATCCGGGGTCCTCTCGGCGAT
CCACCATTCGAGACGCCGTGCATCACCAAGGCTGTGCTCTCGTTGGTCTTCTACAAGTACAATCACCTGA
GCACGCCTGAACTCCAAACCATGACCGAGGTGGCCAAGACGTTCTTGAACTTTCTGAACCACTACAACTT
TGAATCGCCGTCGACCAGGAGAGGAGATCTCACCCACGAGGATGCCTCTAACTACAAAATCAACTACACC
AGGTGGTTGGTGTTCTGCCACGTGCCCGCCTTCTGTAACTCCCTGCGCCAATGTGAAACGTCCCTAGTGT
TTGGACGAACGCTCCTGCGCACCGTTTTCCAGTGCATGTCGCAGCAGCTGAAAAAGAAGTGCATCTCCGA
GCGGGATCGCTTTCCCGAGGACAAGCGTTCGATCATCACGCTGATGCCGAAGTTTTTGGAAACGCTTCGC
GCCGAATTGCTCAAGGATGATTCGCCCATCTGGGATACCAGCTACCGCCCGTCAAATTCCTTTGTCATCC
AGCAGAGAAAGCGTAACCAGGAGGTGGCAAATGTACCCATTGGTCCCAGTGCAGCAAGCATTGGTGGAAA
CAAGAGGACCAGTGTGGGTGAACCGCTCCACAAGCGAATCAAAAAGGAGCCCACCGATCGTCCAAGCAGT
GAGAATTTGGATGACCTGCCTGCGGATGTAGTAATGCGCGCCATGAAATCGGTGTCCGAGTCGAAGACCA
CCAACAAAGCGGAAATTCTCTTTCCGGTTAATGTGTCGCGGGATGAGAACGTCAAGGCGGAGGAGCAGAA
GCGAGCCATTGAGTTCCATGTGGTGGGCAATTCGCTGACCAAACCGGTGGACAAGCAGACTGTTTTGTGG
CTACTGGGCCTGCAGCTCGTATTTGCCTATCAGCTACCCGAGATGCCGCGCGAGTACATCAGCCAGTTGG
TTTTCGACACCAAGCACAAAACACTGGCGCTCATCAAGGAAAACCAACCCATCGGCGGCATCTGTTTCCG
CCCGTTTCCGTCGCAAGGCTTCACCGAGATCGTTTTCTGCGCGGTCACCATGTCGGAACAAGTTAAGGGC
TATGGCACGCACTTGATGAACCACTTGAAGGACTACAGCATACAGAGGGGTATCAAGCATCTGCTCACAT
TCGCCGATTGCGATGCCATCGGGTACTTCAAGAAGCAGGGTTTCTCCAAGGACATCAAATTGGCGCGACC
AGTTTATGCGGGCTACATCAAGGAGTACGATAGTGCTACTCTCATGCACTGCGAGCTGCATCCAAGCATT
GTGAACACGCAGTTCATAGCTGTAATTCGCAGTCAGAGCGAGATTCTGAAGGAGCTGATCGCACAGCGCC
ACAACGAGGTGCAGAAAGTAAGACCCGGCTTGACTTGCTTCAAGGAGGGCCTGCCCGTGATTCCCGTGGA
ATCGATTCCTGGTCTGCGGGAGATCGGTTGGAAGCCGCAAAATCGTCCGGCGCGCTCATCGCGACCCCTC
GAGGAATCCACCGATCCGGAGAAGCTGGCCACGTCCTTTGCATCCGTGCTGCAATCCGTGCGCCAGCACA
CCACCGCCTGGCCCTTCCTGCGCCCGGTGACCGCGGCCGAAGTTCCGGACTACTACGATCACATTAAATA
TCCCATGGACCTGAAGACCATGGGCGAGCGCCTGAAGAAGGGTTACTACCAAACGCGCCGCCTGTTCATG
GCGGACATGGCGCGCATTTTCTCCAACTGTCGGTTCTACAATTCGCCCGACACCGAGTATTATCGGTGTG
CCAACTCCCTGGAGCGCTACTTCCAGACCAAGATGCGCGAGCTGGGGCTGTGGGACAAA
