>Addgene plasmid #70930 | pFOSGE_COF2G10 | addgene partial sequence | sequence record 130328 | M13-Rev 5'-CAGGAAACAGCTATGACC-3'
ATAATGATTTTATTTTGACTGATAGTGACCTGTTCGTTGCAACAAATTGATAAGCAATGCTTTCTTATAA
TGCCAACTTTGTACAAGAAAGCTGGGTCTTTGTCCCACAGCCCCAGCTCGCGCATCTTGGTCTGGAAGTA
GCGCTCCAGGGAGTTGGCACACCGATAATACTCGGTGTCGGGCGAATTGTAGAACCGACAGTTGGAGAAA
ATGCGCGCCATGTCCGCCATGAACAGGCGGCGCGTTTGGTAGTAACCCTTCTTCAGGCGCTCGCCCATGG
TCTTCAGGTCCATGGGATATTTAATGTGATCGTAGTAGTCCGGAACTTCGGCCGCGGTCACCGGGCGCAG
GAAGGGCCAGGCGGTGGTGTGCTGGCGCACGGATTGCAGCACGGATGCAAAGGACGTGGCCAGCTTCTCC
GGATCGGTGGATTCCTCGAGGGGTCGCGATGAGCGCGCCGGACGATTTTGCGGCTTCCAACCGATCTCCC
GCAGACCAGGAATCGATTCCACGGGAATCACGGGCAGGCCCTCCTTGAAGCAAGTCAAGCCGGGTCTTAC
TTTCTGCACCTCGTTGTGGCGCTGTGCGATCAGCTCCTTCAGAATCTCGCTCTGACTGCGAATTACAGCT
ATGAACTGCGTGTTCACAATGCTTGGATGCAGCTCGCAGTGCATGAGAGTAGCACTATCGTACTCCTTGA
